Addgene plasmid #25507: CDY
Purpose: Bacterial expression for structure determination; may not be full ORF
Depositing lab: Cheryl Arrowsmith. Depositing organization: University of Toronto.
Backbone
  Vector backbone: pET28a-LIC
  Backbone manufacturer: SGC
  Backbone size w/o insert (bp): 7328
  Vector type: Bacterial Expression
Growth in bacteria
  Bacterial resistance: Kanamycin, 50 μg/mL
  Growth temperature: 37°C
  Growth strain: DH5alpha
  Copy number: Low Copy
Gene/Insert
  Gene/Insert name: CDY (alt names: PDB: 2FW2; chromodomain protein, Y chromosome, 2 related; CDY, CDY2, MGC163298, MGC163300)
  Species: H. sapiens (human)
  Insert size (bp): 780
  Mutation: catalytic domain
  Entrez Gene: CDY2B (a.k.a. CDY, CDY2, CDY2A, MGC163298, MGC163300)
  Tag / fusion protein: His (N terminal on insert)
  Cloning method: Restriction Enzyme
  Sequencing primers: 5′ T7; 3′ T7-term
Terms and licenses: Academic/Nonprofit Terms; Industry Terms: Not Available to Industry
Depositor comments: PDB: 2FW2 http://www.thesgc.org/structures/2FW2/
How to cite: CDY was a gift from Cheryl Arrowsmith (Addgene plasmid # 25507 ; http://n2t.net/addgene:25507 ; RRID:Addgene_25507)
