[The description below was written by a language model from this plasmid's Addgene catalogue record.]
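Description:
CDY is a bacterial expression plasmid built on the pET28a-LIC backbone, a ligation-independent-cloning derivative of pET28a produced by a structural genomics group. The backbone is recorded as 7328 bp without insert. The plasmid confers kanamycin resistance and is listed as low copy, which is consistent with the pBR322-type origin generally found in pET vectors, although no feature table is provided to confirm the individual backbone elements. The sequencing primers listed, T7 forward and T7 terminator, indicate that the insert sits between a T7 promoter and T7 terminator. In pET systems, this arrangement drives inducible expression in E. coli hosts that supply T7 RNA polymerase.

The insert is a roughly 780 bp fragment of a human Y-chromosome chromodomain protein gene (CDY, linked in the record to the CDY2B/CDY2A locus). It is not the complete open reading frame. The record describes it as the catalytic domain and cautions that the construct may not contain the full ORF. The fragment carries an N-terminal His tag, which allows purification of the recombinant protein by immobilised metal affinity chromatography. Despite the LIC-format backbone, the cloning method is recorded as restriction enzyme based.

The stated purpose is bacterial production of protein for structure determination, and the depositor comments link the construct to a deposited crystal structure. It is therefore suited to producing the isolated CDY catalytic domain for crystallography and for related biochemical or biophysical work. The record notes that distribution is limited to academic and nonprofit users.
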