>Addgene plasmid #25507 | CDY | depositor partial sequence | sequence record 11911 | Author sequence
ATCACATACAGAGACATTGTAGTGAAGAAAGAGGATGGATTCACCCAGATAGTGCTATCAACTAGATCGA
CAGAAAAAAATGCACTGAATACAGAAGTAATTAAAGAAATGGTTAATGCTCTGAATAGCGCTGCTGCAGA
TGACAGCAAGCTCGTGCTGTTCAGTGCAGCTGGAAGTGTCTTTTGCTGCGGTCTTGATTTTGGGTACTTT
GTGAGGCACTTAAGGAATGACAGAAACACAGCAAGCCTTGAAATGGTGGACACCATCAAGAACTTTGTGA
ATACTTTTATTCAATTTAAAAAGCCTATTGTTGTATCAGTCAATGGCCCTGCGATTGGACTAGGTGCATC
CATCCTGCCTCTTTGTGATCTCGTGTGGGCTAATGAAAAGGCTTGGTTCCAAACCCCTTATACGACCTTT
GGACAGAGTCCAGATGGCTGTTCTTCTATTACATTCCCCAAAATGATGGGTAAAGCATCTGCCAATGAAA
TGTTAATTGCTGGGCGAAAGCTGACAGCAAGGGAGGCATGCGCCAAAGGCCTGGTCTCTCAGGTATTTTT
GACTGGAACTTTCACCCAAGAGGTTATGATTCAAATTAAGGAGCTTGCCTCATACAATGCAATTGTACTG
GAAGAATGTAAGGCCCTCGTTCGCTGTAATATTAAGTTGGAGTTGGAACAGGCCAATGAGAGAGAGTGTG
AGGTGCTGAGGAAGATCTGGAGCTCAGCCCAAGGGATAGAATCCATGTTAAAGTATGTTGAAAATAAAAT
TGATGAGTTT
