>Addgene plasmid #25507 | CDY | addgene partial sequence | sequence record 31488 | 25507 with LacI-R
GACTCTCTTCCGGGCGCTATCATGCCATACCGCGCAAAGGTTTTGCGCCATTCNNTGGTGTCCGGGATCT
CGACGCTCTCCCTTATGCGACTCCTGCATTAGGAAGCAGCCCAGTAGTAGGTTGAGGCCGTTGAGCACCG
CCGCCGCAAGGAATGGTGCATGCAAGGAGATGGCGCCCAACAGTCCCCCGGCCACGGGGCCTGCCACCAT
ACCCACGCCGAAACAAGCGCTCATGAGCCCGAAGTGGCGAGCCCGATCTTCCCCATCGGTGATGTCGGCG
ATATAGGCGCCAGCAACCGCACCTGTGGCGCCGGTGATGCCGGCCACGATGCGTCCGGCGTAGAGGATCG
AGATCTCGATCCCGCGAAATTAATACGACTCACTATAGGGGAATTGTGAGCGGATAACAATTCCCCTCTA
GAAATAATTTTGTTTAACTTTAAGAAGGAGATATACCATGGGCAGCAGCCATCATCATCATCATCACAGC
AGCGGCCTGGTTCCGCGTGGTAGTATCACATACAGAGACATTGTAGTGAAGAAAGAGGATGGATTCACCC
AGATAGTGCTATCAACTAGATCGACAGAAAAAAATGCACTGAATACAGAAGTAATTAAAGAAATGGTTAA
TGCTCTGAATAGCGCTGCTGCAGATGACAGCAAGCTCGTGCTGTTCAGTGCAGCTGGAAGTGTCTTTTGC
TGCGGTCTTGATTTTGGGTACTTTGTGAGGCACTTAAGGAATGACAGAAACACAGCAAGCCTTGAAATGG
TGGACACCATCAAGAAC
